>Addgene plasmid #82176 | pDONR223_CTNNB1_p.S33A_S37A_T41A_T45A | addgene full sequence | sequence record 163897 | Addgene NGS result
GGCAGTTCCCTACTCTCGCGTTAACGCTAGCATGGATGTTTTCCCAGTCACGACGTTGTAAAACGACGGC
CAGTCTTAAGCTCGGGCCCCAAATAATGATTTTATTTTGACTGATAGTGACCTGTTCGTTGCAACAAATT
GATGAGCAATGCTTTTTTATAATGCCAACTTTGTACAAAAAAGTTGGCACCATGGCTACTCAAGCTGATT
TGATGGAGTTGGACATGGCCATGGAACCAGACAGAAAAGCGGCTGTTAGTCACTGGCAGCAACAGTCTTA
CCTGGACGCTGGAATCCATGCTGGTGCCACTGCCACAGCTCCTGCTCTGAGTGGTAAAGGCAATCCTGAG
GAAGAGGATGTGGATACCTCCCAAGTCCTGTATGAGTGGGAACAGGGATTTTCTCAGTCCTTCACTCAAG
AACAAGTAGCTGATATTGATGGACAGTATGCAATGACTCGAGCTCAGAGGGTACGAGCTGCTATGTTCCC
TGAGACATTAGATGAGGGCATGCAGATCCCATCTACACAGTTTGATGCTGCTCATCCCACTAATGTCCAG
CGTTTGGCTGAACCATCACAGATGCTGAAA
[1614 nt withheld, positions 591-2204]
AAACGGCTTTCAGTTGAGCTGACCAGCTCTCTCTTCAGAACAGAGCCAATGGCTTGGAATGAGACTGCTG
ATCTTGGACTTGATATTGGTGCCCAGGGAGAACCCCTTGGATATCGCCAGGATGATCCTAGCTATCGTTC
TTTTCACTCTGGTGGATATGGCCAGGATGCCTTGGGTATGGACCCCATGATGGAACATGAGATGGGTGGC
CACCACCCTGGTGCTGACTATCCAGTTGATGGGCTGCCAGATCTGGGGCATGCCCAGGACCTCATGGATG
GGCTGCCTCCAGGTGACAGCAATCAGCTGGCCTGGTTTGATACTGACCTGTAATTGCCAACTTTCTTGTA
CAAAGTTGGCATTATAAGAAAGCATTGCTTATCAATTTGTTGCAACGAACAGGTCACTATCAGTCAAAAT
AAAATCATTATTTGCCATCCAGCTGATATCCCCTATAGTGAGTCGTATTACATGGTCATAGCTGTTTCCT
GGCAGCTCTGGCCCGTGTCTCAAAATCTCTGATGTTACATTGCACAAGATAAAAATATATCATCATGCCT
CCTCTAGACCAGCCAGGACAGAAATGCCTCGACTTCGCTGCTACCCAAGGTTGCCGGGTGACGCACACCG
TGGAAACGGATGAAGGCACGAACCCAGTGGACATAAGCCTGTTCGGTTCGTAAGCTGTAATGCAAGTAGC
GTATGCGCTCACGCAACTGGTCCAGAACCTTGACCGAACGCAGCGGTGGTAACGGCGCAGTGGCGGTTTT
CATGGCTTGTTATGACTGTTTTTTTGGGGTACAGTCTATGCCTCGGGCATCCAAGCAGCAAGCGCGTTAC
GCCGTGGGTCGATGTTTGATGTTATGGAGCAGCAACGATGTTACGCAGCAGGGCAGTCGCCCTAAAACAA
AGTTAAACATTATGAGGGAAGCGGTGATCGCCGAAGTATCGACTCAACTATCAGAGGTAGTTGGCGTCAT
CGAGCGCCATCTCGAACCGACGTTGCTGGCCGTACATTTGTACGGCTCCGCAGTGGATGGCGGCCTGAAG
CCACACAGTGATATTGATTTGCTGGTTACGGTGACCGTAAGGCTTGATGAAACAACGCGGCGAGCTTTGA
TCAACGACCTTTTGGAAACTTCGGCTTCCCCTGGAGAGAGCGAGATTCTCCGCGCTGTAGAAGTCACCAT
TGTTGTGCACGACGACATCATTCCGTGGCGTTATCCAGCTAAGCGCGAACTGCAATTTGGAGAATGGCAG
CGCAATGACATTCTTGCAGGTATCTTCGAGCCAGCCACGATCGACATTGATCTGGCTATCTTGCTGACAA
AAGCAAGAGAACATAGCGTTGCCTTGGTAGGTCCAGCGGCGGAGGAACTCTTTGATCCGGTTCCTGAACA
GGATCTATTTGAGGCGCTAAATGAAACCTTAACGCTATGGAACTCGCCGCCCGACTGGGCTGGCGATGAG
CGAAATGTAGTGCTTACGTTGTCCCGCATTTGGTACAGCGCAGTAACCGGCAAAATCGCGCCGAAGGATG
TCGCTGCCGACTGGGCAATGGAGCGCCTGCCGGCCCAGTATCAGCCCGTCATACTTGAAGCTAGACAGGC
TTATCTTGGACAAGAAGAAGATCGCTTGGCCTCGCGCGCAGATCAGTTGGAAGAATTTGTCCACTACGTG
AAAGGCGAGATCACCAAGGTAGTCGGCAAATAACCCTCGAGCCACCCATGACCAAAATCCCTTAACGTGA
GTTACGCGTCGTTCCACTGAGCGTCAGACCCCGTAGAAAAGATCAAAGGATCTTCTTGAGATCCTTTTTT
TCTGCGCGTAATCTGCTGCTTGCAAACAAAAAAACCACCGCTACCAGCGGTGGTTTGTTTGCCGGATCAA
GAGCTACCAACTCTTTTTCCGAAGGTAACTGGCTTCAGCAGAGCGCAGATACCAAATACTGTTCTTCTAG
TGTAGCCGTAGTTAGGCCACCACTTCAAGAACTCTGTAGCACCGCCTACATACCTCGCTCTGCTAATCCT
GTTACCAGTGGCTGCTGCCAGTGGCGATAAGTCGTGTCTTACCGGGTTGGACTCAAGACGATAGTTACCG
GATAAGGCGCAGCGGTCGGGCTGAACGGGGGGTTCGTGCACACAGCCCAGCTTGGAGCGAACGACCTACA
CCGAACTGAGATACCTACAGCGTGAGCTATGAGAAAGCGCCACGCTTCCCGAAGGGAGAAAGGCGGACAG
GTATCCGGTAAGCGGCAGGGTCGGAACAGGAGAGCGCACGAGGGAGCTTCCAGGGGGAAACGCCTGGTAT
CTTTATAGTCCTGTCGGGTTTCGCCACCTCTGACTTGAGCGTCGATTTTTGTGATGCTCGTCAGGGGGGC
GGAGCCTATGGAAAAACGCCAGCAACGCGGCCTTTTTACGGTTCCTGGCCTTTTGCTGGCCTTTTGCTCA
CATGTTCTTTCCTGCGTTATCCCCTGATTCTGTGGATAACCGTATTACCGCCTTTGAGTGAGCTGATACC
GCTCGCCGCAGCCGAACGACCGAGCGCAGCGAGTCAGTGAGCGAGGAAGCGGAAGAGCGCCCAATACGCA
AACCGCCTCTCCCCGCGCGTTGGCCGATTCATTAATGCAGCTGGCACGACAGGTTTCCCGACTGGAAAGC
GGGCAGTGAGCGCAACGCAATTAATACGCGTACCGCTAGCCAGGAAGAGTTTGTAGAAACGCAAAAAGGC
CATCCGTCAGGATGGCCTTCTGCTTAGTTTGATGCCTGGCAGTTTATGGCGGGCGTCCTGCCCGCCACCC
TCCGGGCCGTTGCTTCACAACGTTCAAATCCGCTCCCGGCGGATTTGTCCTACTCAGGAGAGCGTTCACC
GACAAACAACAGATAAAACGAAAGGCCCAGTCTTCCGACTGAGCCTTTCGTTTTATTTGATGCCT
Features (pLannotate 1.2.2; 12 found; start..end, strand, type, name):
     38..74      -  CDS            lacZα (fragment): LacZα fragment of β-galactosidase; lacZ fragment
     91..186     +  protein_bind   attL3: mutant version of attL; recombination site for the Gateway® LR reaction LR Clonase™
    192..2537    +  CDS            CTNNB1 (sequence partly withheld): protein involved both in cell-cell adhesion as part of the cadherin protein complex, and in gene transcription as part of the Wnt signaling pathway; CTNNB1; also known as catenin beta-1; related to Drosophila armadillo
   2542..2637    -  protein_bind   attL3: mutant version of attL; recombination site for the Gateway® LR reaction LR Clonase™
   2656..2674    -  promoter       T7 promoter: promoter for bacteriophage T7 RNA polymerase
   2864..2887    +  promoter       Pc promoter (fragment): intI1 (promoter lies within the coding sequence); class 1 integron promoter
   3063..3119    +  CDS            GmR (fragment): gentamycin acetyltransferase; aacC1; confers resistance to gentamycin
   3126..3917    +  CDS            SmR: aminoglycoside adenylyltransferase (Murphy, 1985); aadA; confers resistance to spectinomycin and streptomycin
   4010..4598    +  rep_origin     ori: high-copy-number ColE1/pMB1/pBR322/pUC origin of replication
   4781..4873    +  CDS            lacI (fragment): lac repressor; lacI; The lac repressor binds to the lac operator to inhibit transcription in E. coli. This inhibition can be relieved by adding lactose or isopropyl-β-D-thiogalactopyranoside (IPTG).
   4928..4955    -  terminator     rrnB T2 terminator: transcription terminator T2 from the E. coli rrnB gene
   5087..5130    +  terminator     rrnB T1 terminator: Escherichia coli rrnB; transcription terminator T1 from the E. coli rrnB gene
