[The description below was written by a language model from this plasmid's Addgene catalogue record and pLannotate feature annotations shown in this document.]
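Description:
pDONR223_CTNNB1_p.S33A_S37A_T41A_T45A is a Gateway entry clone built on the Invitrogen pDONR223 backbone and carrying a mutant human CTNNB1 (β-catenin) open reading frame; it belongs to the Target Accelerator Plasmid Collection of cancer-associated alleles. The plasmid is propagated in E. coli from a high-copy ColE1/pUC-type origin and selected with spectinomycin through the aadA (SmR) aminoglycoside adenylyltransferase gene. That gene sits downstream of a fragment of the class 1 integron Pc promoter and a short remnant of a gentamicin resistance gene. Small lacZα and lacI fragments, a T7 promoter outside the recombination cassette and rrnB T1/T2 terminators are backbone remnants. The sequenced record is about 5.1 kb.

The CTNNB1 coding sequence is flanked on both sides by attL recombination sites. The automated annotation labels both as attL3, but they serve as the paired sites that let LR Clonase move the ORF directionally into a destination vector. No promoter drives the insert in this plasmid, so expression depends entirely on the destination vector chosen. The clone is in the "closed" configuration, with a stop codon immediately after the ORF, so it suits native or N-terminally tagged expression but not C-terminal fusions.

The insert carries four alanine substitutions: S33A, S37A, T41A and S45A. The record explicitly notes that "T45A" in the plasmid name is an error and the actual change is S45A. These N-terminal residues are the well-known phosphorylation sites that target β-catenin for degradation, so replacing them is generally expected to give a stabilised, constitutively active Wnt pathway effector. The associated studies used such clones for systematic functional testing of cancer variants and for morphological profiling of alleles.
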