Addgene plasmid #82176: pDONR223_CTNNB1_p.S33A_S37A_T41A_T45A
Purpose: Gateway Donor vector containing CTNNB1 , part of the Target Accelerator Plasmid Collection. (Please note this plasmid contains S45A mutation, not T45A)
Depositing lab: Jesse Boehm & William Hahn & David Root. Depositing organization: Broad Institute. Publication: Systematic Functional Interrogation of Rare Cancer Variants Identifies Oncogenic Alleles. Kim E, Ilic N, Shrestha Y, Zou L, Kamburov A, Zhu C, Yang X, Lubonja R, Tran N, Nguyen C, Lawrence MS, Piccioni F, Bagul M, Doench JG, Chouinard CR, Wu X, Hogstrom L, Natoli T, Tamayo P, Horn H, Corsello SM, Lage K, Root DE, Subramanian A, Golub TR, Getz G, Boehm JS, Hahn WC. Cancer Discov. 2016 Jul;6(7):714-26. doi: 10.1158/2159-8290.CD-16-0160. Epub 2016 May 4. PubMed 27147599.
Backbone
  Vector backbone: pDONR223
  Backbone manufacturer: Invitrogen
  Backbone size w/o insert (bp): 2790
  Vector type: Gateway Entry vector
Growth in bacteria
  Bacterial resistance: Spectinomycin, 50 μg/mL
  Growth temperature: 37°C
  Growth strain: DH5alpha
  Copy number: High Copy
Gene/Insert
  Gene/Insert name: CTNNB1
  Species: H. sapiens (human)
  Mutation: S33A, S37A, T41A, S45A
  GenBank ID: NM_001904.3
  Entrez Gene: CTNNB1 (a.k.a. CTNNB, EVR7, MRD19, NEDSDV, armadillo)
  Promoter: None
  Cloning method: Gateway Cloning
  Sequencing primers: 5′ M13pUC-fwd; 3′ M13-Rev
Terms and licenses: Academic/Nonprofit Terms; Industry Terms: Not Available to Industry
Depositor comments: Closed state: stop codon immediately follows insert Supporting reference: Systematic morphological profiling of human gene and allele function via Cell Painting. Rohban MH, et al. Elife. 2017, Mar 18;6. pii: e24060. PubMed PMID 28315521
How to cite: pDONR223_CTNNB1_p.S33A_S37A_T41A_T45A was a gift from Jesse Boehm & William Hahn & David Root (Addgene plasmid # 82176 ; http://n2t.net/addgene:82176 ; RRID:Addgene_82176)
