>Addgene plasmid #82176 | pDONR223_CTNNB1_p.S33A_S37A_T41A_T45A | depositor partial sequence | sequence record 155547 | Insert sequence
ATGGCTACTCAAGCTGATTTGATGGAGTTGGACATGGCCATGGAACCAGACAGAAAAGCGGCTGTTAGTC
ACTGGCAGCAACAGTCTTACCTGGACGCTGGAATCCATGCTGGTGCCACTGCCACAGCTCCTGCTCTGAG
TGGTAAAGGCAATCCTGAGGAAGAGGATGTGGATACCTCCCAAGTCCTGTATGAGTGGGAACAGGGATTT
TCTCAGTCCTTCACTCAAGAACAAGTAGCTGATATTGATGGACAGTATGCAATGACTCGAGCTCAGAGGG
TACGAGCTGCTATGTTCCCTGAGACATTAGATGAGGGCATGCAGATCCCATCTACACAGTTTGATGCTGC
TCATCCCACTAATGTCCAGCGTTTGGCTGAACCATCACAGATGCTGAAA
[1614 nt withheld, positions 400-2013]
AAACGGCTTTCAGTTGAGCTGACCAGCTCTCTCTTCAGAACAGAGCCAATGGCTTGGAATGAGACTGCTG
ATCTTGGACTTGATATTGGTGCCCAGGGAGAACCCCTTGGATATCGCCAGGATGATCCTAGCTATCGTTC
TTTTCACTCTGGTGGATATGGCCAGGATGCCTTGGGTATGGACCCCATGATGGAACATGAGATGGGTGGC
CACCACCCTGGTGCTGACTATCCAGTTGATGGGCTGCCAGATCTGGGGCATGCCCAGGACCTCATGGATG
GGCTGCCTCCAGGTGACAGCAATCAGCTGGCCTGGTTTGATACTGACCTG
